Addgene plasmid #85103: pBsaHFm
Purpose: Heme-FMN domain of P450 BM3 variant (A74G)
Depositing lab: Teruyuki Nagamune. Depositing organization: The University of Tokyo. Publication: Immobilization of a Bacterial Cytochrome P450 Monooxygenase System on a Solid Support. Tan CY, Hirakawa H, Suzuki R, Haga T, Iwata F, Nagamune T. Angew Chem Int Ed Engl. 2016 Oct 26. doi: 10.1002/anie.201608033. PubMed 27781345.
Backbone
  Vector backbone: pHSG398
  Backbone manufacturer: TaKaRa
  Backbone size w/o insert (bp): 2227
  Total vector size (bp): 4217
  Modifications to backbone: N/A
  Vector type: Cloning vector
Growth in bacteria
  Bacterial resistance: Chloramphenicol, 25 μg/mL
  Growth temperature: 37°C
  Growth strain: DH5alpha
  Copy number: High Copy
Gene/Insert
  Gene/Insert name: Heme-FMN domain of P450 BM3 (alt name: Heme-FMN domain of CYP102A1)
  Species: Bacillus megaterium
  Insert size (bp): 1990
  Mutation: A74G
  GenBank ID: WP_034650526.1
  Cloning method: Unknown
  Sequencing primers: 5′ M13 Reverse; 3′ M13 (-40)
Terms and licenses: Academic/Nonprofit Terms; Industry Terms: Not Available to Industry
Depositor comments: P450 BM3 was originally cloned from Bacillus megaterium (NBRC 15308) in our lab
How to cite: pBsaHFm was a gift from Teruyuki Nagamune (Addgene plasmid # 85103 ; http://n2t.net/addgene:85103 ; RRID:Addgene_85103)
