[The description below was written by a language model from this plasmid's Addgene catalogue record and pLannotate feature annotations shown in this document.]
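Description:
pBsaHFm is a 4,217 bp bacterial cloning plasmid built on the TaKaRa pHSG398 backbone, a pUC-style vector that carries chloramphenicol rather than ampicillin resistance. It replicates in E. coli from a high-copy ColE1/pMB1-type origin. Selection is through the cat gene, which encodes chloramphenicol acetyltransferase and is expressed from its native promoter. The remaining backbone elements are the usual pUC lac region: a residual lacI fragment, CAP binding site, lac promoter and lac operator upstream of the cloning site, and fragments of the multiple cloning site and lacZα downstream of it. The M13 primer sites listed for sequencing flank the insert.

The insert, recorded as about 1,990 bp, encodes the heme and FMN domains of cytochrome P450 BM3 (CYP102A1) from Bacillus megaterium, carrying an A74G substitution. The depositor notes that the gene was originally cloned from strain NBRC 15308. P450 BM3 is a self-sufficient fatty acid monooxygenase in which the heme-containing catalytic domain is naturally fused to a flavin-containing reductase. This construct therefore holds a truncated version lacking the remaining reductase portion, consistent with the feature table annotating the coding sequence as a cyp102A1 fragment. The fragment lies in the same orientation as the lac promoter and interrupts lacZα. However, the record classifies the plasmid as a cloning vector and does not state that it is meant for expression, and no affinity or fusion tags are annotated. The cloning method is not recorded.

The plasmid most plausibly serves as a source of the mutant heme-FMN module for subcloning. It is associated with work on immobilising a bacterial P450 monooxygenase system on a solid support.
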