Features (pLannotate 1.2.2; 10 found; start..end, strand, type, name):
     90..192     +  promoter       cat promoter: promoter of the E. coli cat gene encoding chloramphenicol acetyltransferase
    193..849     +  CDS            cat: CAT_ECOLX - Experimental evidence at protein level: Swiss-Prot protein existence level 1. This enzyme is an effector of chloramphenicol resistance in bacteria. From Escherichia coli. This protein is used as a marker in many commonly used cloning vectors, such as pACYC184.
    959..1047    +  CDS            lacI (fragment): lac repressor; lacI; The lac repressor binds to the lac operator to inhibit transcription in E. coli. This inhibition can be relieved by adding lactose or isopropyl-β-D-thiogalactopyranoside (IPTG).
   1060..1081    +  protein_bind   CAP binding site: CAP binding activates transcription in the presence of cAMP. E. coli catabolite activator protein
   1096..1126    +  promoter       lac promoter: promoter for the E. coli lac operon
   1134..1150    +  protein_bind   lac operator: The lac repressor binds to the lac operator to inhibit transcription in E. coli. This inhibition can be relieved by adding lactose or isopropyl-β-D-thiogalactopyranoside (IPTG). lac repressor encoded by lacI
   1213..3171    +  CDS            cyp102A1 (fragment): CPXB_BACMB - Also known as cyp102. Experimental evidence at protein level: Swiss-Prot protein existence level 1. Functions as a fatty acid monooxygenase (PubMed:3106359, PubMed:1727637, PubMed:16566047, PubMed:7578081, PubMed:11695892, PubMed:14653735, PubMed:16403573, PubMed:18004886, PubMed:17077084, PubMed:17868686, PubMed:18298086, PubMed:18619466, PubMed:18721129, PubMed:19492389, PubMed:20180779, PubMed:21110374, PubMed:21875028). Catalyzes hydroxylation of fatty acids at omega-1, omega-2 and omega-3 positions (PubMed:1727637, PubMed:21875028). Shows activity toward medium and long-chain
   3187..3230    +  misc_feature   MCS (fragment): pUC18/19 multiple cloning site
   3233..3387    +  CDS            lacZα (fragment): LacZα fragment of β-galactosidase; lacZ fragment
   3576..4164    -  rep_origin     ori: high-copy-number ColE1/pMB1/pBR322/pUC origin of replication
>Addgene plasmid #85103 | pBsaHFm | depositor full sequence | sequence record 164480 | pBsaHFm sequence 4217 bps
ACGGAAGATCACTTCGCAGAATAAATAAATCCTGGTGTCCCTGTTGATACCGGGAAGCCCTGGGCCAACT
TTTGGCGAAAATGAGACGTTGATCGGCACGTAAGAGGTTCCAACTTTCACCATAATGAAATAAGATCACT
ACCGGGCGTATTTTTTGAGTTATCGAGATTTTCAGGAGCTAAGGAAGCTAAAATGGAGAAAAAAATCACT
GGATATACCACCGTTGATATATCCCAATGGCATCGTAAAGAACATTTTGAGGCATTTCAGTCAGTTGCTC
AATGTACCTATAACCAGACCGTTCAGCTGGATATTACGGCCTTTTTAAAGACCGTAAAGAAAAATAAGCA
CAAGTTTTATCCGGCCTTTATTCACATTCTTGCCCGCCTGATGAATGCTCATCCGGAATTTCGTATGGCA
ATGAAAGACGGTGAGCTGGTGATATGGGATAGTGTTCACCCTTGTTACACCGTTTTCCATGAGCAAACTG
AAACGTTTTCATCGCTCTGGAGTGAATACCACGACGATTTCCGGCAGTTTCTACACATATATTCGCAAGA
TGTGGCGTGTTACGGTGAAAACCTGGCCTATTTCCCTAAAGGGTTTATTGAGAATATGTTTTTCGTCTCA
GCCAATCCCTGGGTGAGTTTCACCAGTTTTGATTTAAACGTGGCCAATATGGACAACTTCTTCGCCCCCG
TTTTCACCATGGGCAAATATTATACGCAAGGCGACAAGGTGCTGATGCCGCTGGCGATTCAGGTTCATCA
TGCCGTCTGTGATGGCTTCCATGTCGGCAGAATGCTTAATGAATTACAACAGTACTGCGATGAGTGGCAG
GGCGGGGCGTAATTTTTTTAAGGCAGTTATTGGTGCCCTTAAACGCCTGGTGCTACGCCTGAATAAGTGA
TAATAAGCGGATGAATGGCAGAAATTCAGCTTGGCCCAGTGCCAAGCTCCAATACGCAAACCGCCTCTCC
CCGCGCGTTGGCCGATTCATTAATGCAGCTGGCACGACAGGTTTCCCGACTGGAAAGCGGGCAGTGAGCG
CAACGCAATTAATGTGAGTTAGCTCACTCATTAGGCACCCCAGGCTTTACACTTTATGCTTCCGGCTCGT
ATGTTGTGTGGAATTGTGAGCGGATAACAATTTCACACAGGAAACAGCTATGACCATGATTACGAATTCG
AGCTCGGGTCTCGGGAGGTAGCATGACAATTAAAGAAATGCCTCAGCCAAAAACGTTTGGAGAGCTTAAA
AATTTACCGTTATTAAACACAGATAAACCGGTTCAAGCTTTGATGAAAATTGCGGATGAATTAGGAGAAA
TCTTTAAATTCGAGGCGCCTGGTCGTGTAACGCGCTACTTATCAAGTCAGCGTCTAATTAAAGAAGCATG
CGATGAATCACGCTTTGATAAAAACTTAAGTCAAGGCCTTAAATTTGTACGTGATTTTGCAGGAGACGGG
TTATTTACAAGCTGGACGCATGAAAAAAATTGGAAAAAAGCGCATAATATCTTACTTCCAAGCTTCAGTC
AGCAGGCAATGAAAGGCTATCATGCGATGATGGTCGATATCGCCGTGCAGCTTGTTCAAAAGTGGGAGCG
TCTAAATGCAGATGAGCATATTGAAGTACCGGAAGACATGACACGTTTAACGCTTGATACAATTGGTCTT
TGCGGCTTTAACTATCGCTTTAACAGCTTTTACCGAGATCAGCCTCATCCATTTATTACAAGTATGGTCC
GTGCACTGGATGAAGCAATGAACAAGCTGCAGCGAGCAAATCCAGACGACCCAGCTTATGATGAAAACAA
GCGCCAGTTTCAAGAAGATATCAAGGTGATGAACGACCTAGTAGATAAAATTATTGCAGATCGCAAAGCA
AGCGGTGAACAAAGCGATGATTTATTAACGCATATGCTAAACGGAAAAGATCCAGAAACGGGTGAGCCGC
TTGATGACGAGAACATTCGCTATCAAATTATTACATTCTTAATTGCGGGACACGAAACAACAAGTGGTCT
TTTATCATTTGCGCTGTATTTCTTAGTGAAAAATCCACATGTATTACAAAAAGCAGCAGAAGAAGCAGCA
CGAGTTCTAGTAGATCCTGTTCCAAGCTACAAACAAGTCAAACAGCTTAAATATGTCGGCATGGTCTTAA
ACGAAGCGCTGCGCTTATGGCCAACTGCTCCTGCGTTTTCCCTATATGCAAAAGAAGATACGGTGCTTGG
AGGAGAATATCCTTTAGAAAAAGGCGACGAACTAATGGTTCTGATTCCTCAGCTTCACCGTGATAAAACA
ATTTGGGGAGACGATGTGGAAGAGTTCCGTCCAGAGCGTTTTGAAAATCCAAGTGCGATTCCGCAGCATG
CGTTTAAACCGTTTGGAAACGGTCAGCGTGCGTGTATCGGTCAGCAGTTCGCTCTTCATGAAGCAACGCT
GGTACTTGGTATGATGCTAAAACACTTTGACTTTGAAGATCATACAAACTACGAGCTGGATATTAAAGAA
ACTTTAACGTTAAAACCTGAAGGCTTTGTGGTAAAAGCAAAATCGAAAAAAATTCCGCTTGGCGGTATTC
CTTCACCTAGCACTGAACAGTCTGCTAAAAAAGTACGCAAAAAGGCAGAAAACGCTCATAATACGCCGCT
GCTTGTGCTATACGGTTCAAATATGGGAACAGCTGAAGGAACGGCGCGTGATTTAGCAGATATTGCAATG
AGCAAAGGATTTGCACCGCAGGTCGCAACGCTTGATTCACACGCCGGAAATCTTCCGCGCGAAGGAGCTG
TATTAATTGTAACGGCGTCTTATAACGGTCATCCGCCTGATAACGCAAAGCAATTTGTCGACTGGTTAGA
CCAAGCGTCTGCTGATGAAGTAAAAGGCGTTCGCTACTCCGTATTTGGATGCGGCGATAAAAACTGGGCT
ACTACGTATCAAAAAGTGCCTGCTTTTATCGATGAAACGCTTGCCGCTAAAGGGGCAGAAAACATCGCTG
ACCGCGGTGAAGCAGATGCAAGCGACGACTTTGAAGGCACATATGAAGAATGGCGTGAACATATGTGGAG
TGACGTAGCAGCCTACTTTAACCTCGACATTGAAAACAGTGAAGATAATAAATCTACTCTTTCACTTCAA
TTTGTCGACAGCGCCGCGGATTGAGGATCTGAGACCGTACCCGGGGATCCTCTAGAGTCGACCTGCAGGC
ATGCAAGCTTGGCACTGGCCGTCGTTTTACAACGTCGTGACTGGGAAAACCCTGGCGTTACCCAACTTAA
TCGCCTTGCAGCACATCCCCCTTTCGCCAGCTGGCGTAATAGCGAAGAGGCCCGCACCGATCGCCCTTCC
CAACAGTTGCGCAGCCTGAATGGCGAATGAGCTTCTTCCGCTTCCTCGCTCACTGACTCGCTGCGCTCGG
TCGTTCGGCTGCGGCGAGCGGTATCAGCTCACTCAAAGGCGGTAATACGGTTATCCACAGAATCAGGGGA
TAACGCAGGAAAGAACATGTGAGCAAAAGGCCAGCAAAAGGCCAGGAACCGTAAAAAGGCCGCGTTGCTG
GCGTTTTTCCATAGGCTCCGCCCCCCTGACGAGCATCACAAAAATCGACGCTCAAGTCAGAGGTGGCGAA
ACCCGACAGGACTATAAAGATACCAGGCGTTTCCCCCTGGAAGCTCCCTCGTGCGCTCTCCTGTTCCGAC
CCTGCCGCTTACCGGATACCTGTCCGCCTTTCTCCCTTCGGGAAGCGTGGCGCTTTCTCAATGCTCACGC
TGTAGGTATCTCAGTTCGGTGTAGGTCGTTCGCTCCAAGCTGGGCTGTGTGCACGAACCCCCCGTTCAGC
CCGACCGCTGCGCCTTATCCGGTAACTATCGTCTTGAGTCCAACCCGGTAAGACACGACTTATCGCCACT
GGCAGCAGCCACTGGTAACAGGATTAGCAGAGCGAGGTATGTAGGCGGTGCTACAGAGTTCTTGAAGTGG
TGGCCTAACTACGGCTACACTAGAAGGACAGTATTTGGTATCTGCGCTCTGCTGAAGCCAGTTACCTTCG
GAAAAAGAGTTGGTAGCTCTTGATCCGGCAAACAAACCACCGCTGGTAGCGGTGGTTTTTTTGTTTGCAA
GCAGCAGATTACGCGCAGAAAAAAAGGATCTCAAGAAGATCCTTTGATCTTTTCTACGGGGTCTGACGCT
CAGTGGAACTCCGTCGA
