>Addgene plasmid #85103 | pBsaHFm | addgene partial sequence | sequence record 167229 | M13-Rev 5'-CAGGAAACAGCTATGACC-3'
GTAGCATGACAATTAAAGAAATGCCTCAGCCAAAAACGTTTGGAGAGCTTAAAAATTTACCGTTATTAAA
CACAGATAAACCGGTTCAAGCTTTGATGAAAATTGCGGATGAATTAGGAGAAATCTTTAAATTCGAGGCG
CCTGGTCGTGTAACGCGCTACTTATCAAGTCAGCGTCTAATTAAAGAAGCATGCGATGAATCACGCTTTG
ATAAAAACTTAAGTCAAGGCCTTAAATTTGTACGTGATTTTGCAGGAGACGGGTTATTTACAAGCTGGAC
GCATGAAAAAAATTGGAAAAAAGCGCATAATATCTTACTTCCAAGCTTCAGTCAGCAGGCAATGAAAGGC
TATCATGCGATGATGGTCGATATCGCCGTGCAGCTTGTTCAAAAGTGGGAGCGTCTAAATGCAGATGAGC
ATATTGAAGTACCGGAAGACATGACACGTTTAACGCTTGATACAATTGGTCTTTGCGGCTTTAACTATCG
CTTTAACAGCTTTTACCGAGATCAGCCTCATCCATTTATTACAAGTATGGTCCGTGCACTGGATGAAGCA
ATGAACAAGCTGCAGCGAGCAAATCCAGACGACCCAGCTTATGATGAAAACAAGCGCCAGTTTCAAGAAG
ATATCAAGGTGATGAACGACCTAGTAGATAAAATTATTGCAGATCGCAAAGCAAGCGGTGAACAAAGCGA
TGATTTATTAACGCATATGCTAAACGGAAAAGATCCAGAAACGGGTGAGCCGCTTGATGACGAGAACATT
CGCTATCAAATTATTACATTCTTAATTGCGGGACACGAAACAACAAGTGGTCTTTTATCATTTGCGCTGT
ATTTCTTAGTGAAAAATCCACATGTATTACAAAAAGCAGCAGAAGAAGCAGCACGAGTTCTAGTAGATCC
TGTTCCAAGCTACAAACAAGTCAAACAGCTTAAATATGTCGGCATGGTCTTAAACGAAGCGCTGCGCTTA
TGGCCAACTGCTCCTGCGTTTTCCCTATATGCAAAA
