>Addgene plasmid #85103 | pBsaHFm | addgene partial sequence | sequence record 167230 | M13-F20 5'-TGTAAAACGACGGCCAGT-3'
TCTAGAGGATCCCCGGGTACGGTCTCAGATCCTCAATCCGCGGCGCTGTCGACAAATTGAAGTGAAAGAG
TAGATTTATTATCTTCACTGTTTTCAATGTCGAGGTTAAAGTAGGCTGCTACGTCACTCCACATATGTTC
ACGCCATTCTTCATATGTGCCTTCAAAGTCGTCGCTTGCATCTGCTTCACCGCGGTCAGCGATGTTTTCT
GCCCCTTTAGCGGCAAGCGTTTCATCGATAAAAGCAGGCACTTTTTGATACGTAGTAGCCCAGTTTTTAT
CGCCGCATCCAAATACGGAGTAGCGAACGCCTTTTACTTCATCAGCAGACGCTTGGTCTAACCAGTCGAC
AAATTGCTTTGCGTTATCAGGCGGATGACCGTTATAAGACGCCGTTACAATTAATACAGCTCCTTCGCGC
GGAAGATTTCCGGCGTGTGAATCAAGCGTTGCGACCTGCGGTGCAAATCCTTTGCTCATTGCAATATCTG
CTAAATCACGCGCCGTTCCTTCAGCTGTTCCCATATTTGAACCGTATAGCACAAGCAGCGGCGTATTATG
AGCGTTTTCTGCCTTTTTGCGTACTTTTTTAGCAGACTGTTCAGTGCTAGGTGAAGGAATACCGCCAAGC
GGAATTTTTTTCGATTTTGCTTTTACCACAAAGCCTTCAGGTTTTAACGTTAAAGTTTCTTTAATATCCA
GCTCGTAGTTTGTATGATCTTCAAAGTCAAAGTGTTTTAGCATCATACCAAGTACCAGCGTTGCTTCATG
AAGAGCGAACTGCTGACCGATACACGCACGCTGACCGTTTCCAAACGGTTTAAACGCATGCTGCGGAATC
GCACTTGGATTTTCAAAACGCTCTGGACGGAACTCTTCCACATCGTCTCCCCAAATTGTTTTATCACGGT
GAAGCTGAGGAATCAGAACCATTAGTTCGTCGCCTTTTTCTAAAGGATATTCTCCTCCAAGCACCGTATC
TTCTTTTGCATATAGGGAAAACGCAGGAGCAGTTGGCCATAAGCGCAGCGCTTCGTTTAA
